Addgene plasmid #53061: pZmU3-gRNA
Purpose: Transcription of guide RNA (gRNA) in maize cells
Depositing lab: Caixia Gao. Depositing organization: Chinese Academy of Science. Publication: Targeted Mutagenesis in Zea mays Using TALENs and the CRISPR/Cas System. Liang Z, Zhang K, Chen K, Gao C. J Genet Genomics. 2014 Feb 20;41(2):63-8. doi: 10.1016/j.jgg.2013.12.001. Epub 2013 Dec 14. PubMed 24576457.
Backbone
  Vector backbone: pEasy-blunt
  Backbone manufacturer: Transgen
  Backbone size w/o insert (bp): 3929
  Vector type: CRISPR ; Plant expression
Growth in bacteria
  Bacterial resistance: Ampicillin and Kanamycin, 100 & 50 μg/mL
  Growth temperature: 37°C
  Growth strain: DH5alpha
  Copy number: High Copy
Gene/Insert
  Gene/Insert name: zmU3 promoter - gRNA
  Species: maize (corn)
  Insert size (bp): 869
  Promoter: maize U3
  Cloning method: Unknown
  Sequencing primers: 5′ M13F; 3′ M13R
Terms and licenses: Academic/Nonprofit Terms; Industry Terms: Not Available to Industry
How to cite: pZmU3-gRNA was a gift from Caixia Gao (Addgene plasmid # 53061 ; http://n2t.net/addgene:53061 ; RRID:Addgene_53061)
