[The description below was written by a language model from this plasmid's Addgene catalogue record.]
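Description:
pZmU3-gRNA is a plant-expression CRISPR plasmid built on the pEasy-blunt cloning backbone (about 3.9 kb without insert) and designed to transcribe a guide RNA in maize cells. It is maintained in E. coli as a high-copy plasmid and is recorded as conferring resistance to both ampicillin and kanamycin. No feature table accompanies the record, so the origin of replication and the exact arrangement of backbone elements are not stated. No plant selectable marker or T-DNA borders are listed.

The payload is an 869 bp insert of maize origin consisting of the maize U3 promoter joined to a gRNA cassette. U3 is a small nucleolar RNA gene whose promoter is recognised by RNA polymerase III. Such promoters are favoured for guide RNA expression because they produce short, uncapped, non-polyadenylated transcripts with a defined start site, and using an endogenous maize promoter is meant to give efficient transcription in this monocot host. The record does not say whether the deposited plasmid carries a specific targeting spacer or an empty scaffold with cloning sites, and the cloning method is listed as unknown. The insert is flanked by standard M13 forward and reverse priming sites for sequence verification.

The plasmid carries no Cas9 gene according to the record, so it would supply only the guide component and would need a separate Cas9 source in the same cells. It comes from work on targeted mutagenesis in Zea mays using TALENs and the CRISPR/Cas system, and its typical use is directing Cas9 to chosen genomic loci to generate site-specific mutations in maize.
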