>Addgene plasmid #53061 | pZmU3-gRNA | addgene partial sequence | sequence record 86051 | M13pUC-Rev 5'-AGCGGATAACAATTTCACACAGG-3'
CGCCAAGCTTGGTACCGAGCTCGGATCCACTAGTAACGGCCGCCAGTGTGCTGGAATTGCCCTTAGCCAC
CGTAGGATCCGGTACCAAAAAAAGCACCGACTCGGTGCCACTTTTTCAAGTTGATAACGGACTAGCCTTA
TTTTAACTTGCTATTTCTAGCTCTAAAACGTGTCTTCTGTGTTGAAGACAGTGCTGTGAGTCACCAAAGC
TAAATTTTTAAGCTGGCTTCTACGCATGTGAGCAACCGAGATGGCACTAACCGGTGGGACTGGCCAACAT
ACTGCGTCCTGGGTCGGCCCATTCTGGTATCCTACATGTGGGCTTCGGGTCCAGCCAATCGAGGCAGTAG
TAGCTTGATGCCTCACCTGGATGAAAAAAAGGAAAGACTGATAACCTCAGCTGATCCCTAGACGAGGCAC
AAAGCTCAATCTTTAGCCCATGTGCAATGCTGGATGTTGCCGCCACATGGTTGCTGTTGATCTTGGCAGC
GAAGCGAGGGTGGCCTGCAGATCAGTGATGATGCTCAGCTTAGGAAATCTTAATACAAGCTCGAAAGCAT
TTGGGTAATGGTGGCTAAACTACTAGTAATTACACTCTACGCTCACCTTTTAGTCACCTTCAGAAATGTA
GTTTCTGCATAGTGCCTCCTTCTGAACTATTGGCTCATTTTTTTTTGTTTCTGTCGTCATCACACTGTTG
GGCCCGTGTTGATTCAAGGTAGTTGAGGTTTCTGGCATCATCACATTTTTGGCCAGCGGTGAGACTAAAA
TCAAGCAGTGGATGATGATGGCATGCGGTGTTAGTTTTGAAGATCTACTAGCTACATACATCGCAGAAAT
GCAGAATAGCATGAGCATCGGTCACAACTCACAATCACAAGGCACCGGAGCTGCATAGACCTGAAGTGGG
CATCCAAATTAATCCATGCTTTACCAAGATACTTAGATGGAATTCAAGGGCAATTCTGCAGATATCCATC
ACACTGGCGGCCGCTCGAGC
