LOCUS       Exported 4820 bp ds-DNA circular SYN 12-MAY-2021
DEFINITION  Transcription of guide RNA (gRNA) in maize cells.
ACCESSION   .
VERSION     .
KEYWORDS    pZmU3-gRNA
SOURCE      synthetic DNA construct
  ORGANISM  synthetic DNA construct
REFERENCE   1 (bases 1 to 4820)
  AUTHORS   Liang Z, Zhang K, Chen K, Gao C
  TITLE     Targeted Mutagenesis in Zea mays Using TALENs and the CRISPR/Cas
            System.
  JOURNAL   J Genet Genomics. 2014 Feb 20;41(2):63-8. doi:
            10.1016/j.jgg.2013.12.001. Epub 2013 Dec 14.
  PUBMED    24576457
REFERENCE   2 (bases 1 to 4820)
  AUTHORS   .
  TITLE     Direct Submission
  JOURNAL   Exported May 12, 2021 from SnapGene Server 1.1.58
            http://www.snapgene.com
FEATURES             Location/Qualifiers
     source          1..4820
                     /organism="synthetic DNA construct"
                     /mol_type="other DNA"
     primer_bind     complement(11..28)
                     /label=L4440
                     /note="L4440 vector, forward primer"
     rep_origin      complement(182..770)
                     /direction=LEFT
                     /label=ori
                     /note="high-copy-number ColE1/pMB1/pBR322/pUC origin of
                     replication"
     primer_bind     complement(262..281)
                     /label=pBR322ori-F
                     /note="pBR322 origin, forward primer"
     CDS             complement(941..1801)
                     /codon_start=1
                     /gene="bla"
                     /product="beta-lactamase"
                     /label=AmpR
                     /note="confers resistance to ampicillin, carbenicillin, and
                     related antibiotics"
                     /translation="MSIQHFRVALIPFFAAFCLPVFAHPETLVKVKDAEDQLGARVGYI
                     ELDLNSGKILESFRPEERFPMMSTFKVLLCGAVLSRIDAGQEQLGRRIHYSQNDLVEYS
                     PVTEKHLTDGMTVRELCSAAITMSDNTAANLLLTTIGGPKELTAFLHNMGDHVTRLDRW
                     EPELNEAIPNDERDTTMPVAMATTLRKLLTGELLTLASRQQLIDWMEADKVAGPLLRSA
                     LPAGWFIADKSGAGERGSRGIIAALGPDGKPSRIVVIYTTGSQATMDERNRQIAEIGAS
                     LIKHW"
     primer_bind     1564..1583
                     /label=Amp-R
                     /note="Ampicillin resistance gene, reverse primer"
     CDS             complement(1819..2613)
                     /codon_start=1
                     /gene="aph(3')-II (or nptII)"
                     /product="aminoglycoside phosphotransferase from Tn5"
                     /label=NeoR/KanR
                     /note="confers resistance to neomycin, kanamycin, and G418
                     (Geneticin(R))"
                     /translation="MIEQDGLHAGSPAAWVERLFGYDWAQQTIGCSDAAVFRLSAQGRP
                     VLFVKTDLSGALNELQDEAARLSWLATTGVPCAAVLDVVTEAGRDWLLLGEVPGQDLLS
                     SHLAPAEKVSIMADAMRRLHTLDPATCPFDHQAKHRIERARTRMEAGLVDQDDLDEEHQ
                     GLAPAELFARLKARMPDGEDLVVTHGDACLPNIMVENGRFSGFIDCGRLGVADRYQDIA
                     LATRDIAEELGGEWADRFLVLYGIAAPDSQRIAFYRLLDEFF"
     primer_bind     complement(1930..1949)
                     /label=Neo-F
                     /note="Neomycin resistance gene, forward primer"
     primer_bind     2540..2559
                     /label=Neo-R
                     /note="Neomycin resistance gene, reverse primer"
     rep_origin      complement(2957..3385)
                     /direction=LEFT
                     /label=f1 ori
                     /note="f1 bacteriophage origin of replication; arrow
                     indicates direction of (+) strand synthesis"
     primer_bind     complement(3067..3088)
                     /label=F1ori-F
                     /note="F1 origin, forward primer"
     primer_bind     3279..3298
                     /label=F1ori-R
                     /note="F1 origin, reverse primer"
     primer_bind     3511..3533
                     /label=M13/pUC Forward
                     /note="In lacZ gene"
     primer_bind     3525..3542
                     /label=M13 Forward
                     /note="In lacZ gene. Also called M13-F20 or M13 (-21)
                     Forward"
     primer_bind     3526..3542
                     /label=M13 fwd
                     /note="common sequencing primer, one of multiple similar
                     variants"
     primer_bind     3549..3568
                     /label=T7
                     /note="T7 promoter, forward primer"
     promoter        3549..3567
                     /label=T7 promoter
                     /note="promoter for bacteriophage T7 RNA polymerase"
     misc_RNA        4423..4498
                     /label=gRNA scaffold
                     /note="guide RNA scaffold for the Streptococcus pyogenes
                     CRISPR/Cas9 system"
     primer_bind     complement(4600..4616)
                     /label=M13 rev
                     /note="common sequencing primer, one of multiple similar
                     variants"
     primer_bind     complement(4600..4616)
                     /label=M13 Reverse
                     /note="In lacZ gene. Also called M13-rev"
     primer_bind     complement(4613..4635)
                     /label=M13/pUC Reverse
                     /note="In lacZ gene"
     protein_bind    4624..4640
                     /label=lac operator
                     /bound_moiety="lac repressor encoded by lacI"
                     /note="The lac repressor binds to the lac operator to
                     inhibit transcription in E. coli. This inhibition can be
                     relieved by adding lactose or
                     isopropyl-beta-D-thiogalactopyranoside (IPTG)."
     promoter        complement(4648..4678)
                     /label=lac promoter
                     /note="promoter for the E. coli lac operon"
     protein_bind    4693..4714
                     /label=CAP binding site
                     /bound_moiety="E. coli catabolite activator protein"
                     /note="CAP binding activates transcription in the presence
                     of cAMP."
ORIGIN
        1 cttccgcttc ctcgctcact gactcgctgc gctcggtcgt tcggctgcgg cgagcggtat
       61 cagctcactc aaaggcggta atacggttat ccacagaatc aggggataac gcaggaaaga
      121 acatgtgagc aaaaggccag caaaaggcca ggaaccgtaa aaaggccgcg ttgctggcgt
      181 ttttccatag gctccgcccc cctgacgagc atcacaaaaa tcgacgctca agtcagaggt
      241 ggcgaaaccc gacaggacta taaagatacc aggcgtttcc ccctggaagc tccctcgtgc
      301 gctctcctgt tccgaccctg ccgcttaccg gatacctgtc cgcctttctc ccttcgggaa
      361 gcgtggcgct ttctcatagc tcacgctgta ggtatctcag ttcggtgtag gtcgttcgct
      421 ccaagctggg ctgtgtgcac gaaccccccg ttcagcccga ccgctgcgcc ttatccggta
      481 actatcgtct tgagtccaac ccggtaagac acgacttatc gccactggca gcagccactg
      541 gtaacaggat tagcagagcg aggtatgtag gcggtgctac agagttcttg aagtggtggc
      601 ctaactacgg ctacactaga agaacagtat ttggtatctg cgctctgctg aagccagtta
      661 ccttcggaaa aagagttggt agctcttgat ccggcaaaca aaccaccgct ggtagcggtg
      721 gtttttttgt ttgcaagcag cagattacgc gcagaaaaaa aggatctcaa gaagatcctt
      781 tgatcttttc tacggggtct gacgctcagt ggaacgaaaa ctcacgttaa gggattttgg
      841 tcatgagatt atcaaaaagg atcttcacct agatcctttt aaattaaaaa tgaagtttta
      901 aatcaatcta aagtatatat gagtaaactt ggtctgacag ttaccaatgc ttaatcagtg
      961 aggcacctat ctcagcgatc tgtctatttc gttcatccat agttgcctga ctccccgtcg
     1021 tgtagataac tacgatacgg gagggcttac catctggccc cagtgctgca atgataccgc
     1081 gagacccacg ctcaccggct ccagatttat cagcaataaa ccagccagcc ggaagggccg
     1141 agcgcagaag tggtcctgca actttatccg cctccatcca gtctattaat tgttgccggg
     1201 aagctagagt aagtagttcg ccagttaata gtttgcgcaa cgttgttgcc attgctacag
     1261 gcatcgtggt gtcacgctcg tcgtttggta tggcttcatt cagctccggt tcccaacgat
     1321 caaggcgagt tacatgatcc cccatgttgt gcaaaaaagc ggttagctcc ttcggtcctc
     1381 cgatcgttgt cagaagtaag ttggccgcag tgttatcact catggttatg gcagcactgc
     1441 ataattctct tactgtcatg ccatccgtaa gatgcttttc tgtgactggt gagtactcaa
     1501 ccaagtcatt ctgagaatag tgtatgcggc gaccgagttg ctcttgcccg gcgtcaatac
     1561 gggataatac cgcgccacat agcagaactt taaaagtgct catcattgga aaacgttctt
     1621 cggggcgaaa actctcaagg atcttaccgc tgttgagatc cagttcgatg taacccactc
     1681 gtgcacccaa ctgatcttca gcatctttta ctttcaccag cgtttctggg tgagcaaaaa
     1741 caggaaggca aaatgccgca aaaaagggaa taagggcgac acggaaatgt tgaatactca
     1801 tactcttcct ttttcaattc agaagaactc gtcaagaagg cgatagaagg cgatgcgctg
     1861 cgaatcggga gcggcgatac cgtaaagcac gaggaagcgg tcagcccatt cgccgccaag
     1921 ctcttcagca atatcacggg tagccaacgc tatgtcctga tagcggtccg ccacacccag
     1981 ccggccacag tcgatgaatc cagaaaagcg gccattttcc accatgatat tcggcaagca
     2041 ggcatcgcca tgggtcacga cgagatcctc gccgtcgggc atgcgcgcct tgagcctggc
     2101 gaacagttcg gctggcgcga gcccctgatg ctcttcgtcc agatcatcct gatcgacaag
     2161 accggcttcc atccgagtac gtgctcgctc gatgcgatgt ttcgcttggt ggtcgaatgg
     2221 gcaggtagcc ggatcaagcg tatgcagccg ccgcattgca tcagccatga tggatacttt
     2281 ctcggcagga gcaaggtggg atgacaggag atcctgcccc ggcacttcgc ccaatagcag
     2341 ccagtccctt cccgcttcag tgacaacgtc gagcacagct gcgcaaggaa cgcccgtcgt
     2401 ggccagccac gatagccgcg ctgcctcgtc ctgcagttca ttcagggcac cggacaggtc
     2461 ggtcttgaca aaaagaaccg ggcgcccctg cgctgacagc cggaacacgg cggcatcaga
     2521 gcagccgatt gtctgttgtg cccagtcata gccgaatagc ctctccaccc aagcggccgg
     2581 agaacctgcg tgcaatccat cttgttcaat catgcgaaac gatcctcatc ctgtctcttg
     2641 atcagatctt gatcccctgc gccatcagat ccttggcggc aagaaagcca tccagtttac
     2701 tttgcagggc ttcccaacct taccagaggg cgccccagct ggcaattccg gttcgcttgc
     2761 tgtccataaa accgcccagt ctagctatcg ccatgtaagc ccactgcaag ctacctgctt
     2821 tctctttgcg cttgcgtttt cccttgtcca gatagcccag tagctgacat tcatccgggg
     2881 tcagcaccgt ttctgcggac tggctttcta cgtgttccgc ttcctttagc agcccttgcg
     2941 ccctgaattt tgttaaaatt cgcgttaaat ttttgttaaa tcagctcatt ttttaaccaa
     3001 taggccgaaa tcggcaaaat cccttataaa tcaaaagaat agaccgagat agggttgagt
     3061 gttgttccag tttggaacaa gagtccacta ttaaagaacg tggactccaa cgtcaaaggn
     3121 nnnnnnnnnn nnnnnnnnnn nnnnnnnnnn nnnnnnnnnn nnnnnnnntn nnnnnnnnnn
     3181 nnnnnnnnnn nnnnnnnnnn nnnnnnnnnn nnnnnnnnnn nnnnnnnnnn nnnnnnnnnn
     3241 nnnnnnnnnn nnnnnnnnnn gnnnnnnnnn nnnnnnnnnn nnnnnnnnnn nnnnnnnnnn
     3301 nnnnnnnnnn nnnnnnnnnn nnnnnnnnnn nnnnnnnnnn nnnnnnnnnn nnnnnnnnnn
     3361 nnnnnnnnnn nnnnnnnnnn nnnnnccatt cgccattcag gctgcgcaac tgttgggaag
     3421 ggcgatcggt gcgggcctct tcgctattac gccagctggc gaaaggggga tgtgctgcaa
     3481 ggcgattaag ttgggtaacg ccagggtttt cccagtcacg acgttgtaaa acgacggcca
     3541 gtgaattgta atacgactca ctatagggcg aattgggccc tctagatgca tgctcgagcg
     3601 gccgccagtg tgatggatat ctgcagaatt gcccttgaat tccatctaag tatcttggta
     3661 aagcatggat taatttggat gcccacttca ggtctatgca gctccggtgc cttgtgattg
     3721 tgagttgtga ccgatgctca tgctattctg catttctgcg atgtatgtag ctagtagatc
     3781 ttcaaaacta acaccgcatg ccatcatcat ccactgcttg attttagtct caccgctggc
     3841 caaaaatgtg atgatgccag aaacctcaac taccttgaat caacacgggc ccaacagtgt
     3901 gatgacgaca gaaacaaaaa aaaatgagcc aatagttcag aaggaggcac tatgcagaaa
     3961 ctacatttct gaaggtgact aaaaggtgag cgtagagtgt aattactagt agtttagcca
     4021 ccattaccca aatgctttcg agcttgtatt aagatttcct aagctgagca tcatcactga
     4081 tctgcaggcc accctcgctt cgctgccaag atcaacagca accatgtggc ggcaacatcc
     4141 agcattgcac atgggctaaa gattgagctt tgtgcctcgt ctagggatca gctgaggtta
     4201 tcagtctttc ctttttttca tccaggtgag gcatcaagct actactgcct cgattggctg
     4261 gacccgaagc ccacatgtag gataccagaa tgggccgacc caggacgcag tatgttggcc
     4321 agtcccaccg gttagtgcca tctcggttgc tcacatgcgt agaagccagc ttaaaaattt
     4381 agctttggtg actcacagca ctgtcttcaa cacagaagac acgttttaga gctagaaata
     4441 gcaagttaaa ataaggctag tccgttatca acttgaaaaa gtggcaccga gtcggtgctt
     4501 tttttggtac cggatcctac ggtggctaag ggcaattcca gcacactggc ggccgttact
     4561 agtggatccg agctcggtac caagcttggc gtaatcatgg tcatagctgt ttcctgtgtg
     4621 aaattgttat ccgctcacaa ttccacacaa catacgagcc ggaagcataa agtgtaaagc
     4681 ctggggtgcc taatgagtga gctaactcac attaattgcg ttgcgctcac tgcccgcttt
     4741 ccagtcggga aacctgtcgt gccagctgca ttaatgaatc ggccaacgcg cggggagagg
     4801 cggtttgcgt attgggcgct
//
